Addgene plasmid #55708: Cer(1-158)-beta-5 in pcDNAI/Amp
Purpose: An amino-terminal fragment of mCerulean was fused to Gbeta5. When co-expressed with a carboxyl terminal CFP fragment fused to a Ggamma subunit, a fluorescent signal is produced.
Depositing lab: Catherine Berlot. Depositing organization: Geisinger Health Center. Publication: Live cell analysis of G protein beta5 complex formation, function, and targeting. Yost EA, Mervine SM, Sabo JL, Hynes TR, Berlot CH. Mol Pharmacol. 2007 Oct;72(4):812-25. Epub 2007 Jun 27. 10.1124/mol.107.038075 PubMed 17596375.
Backbone
  Vector backbone: pcDNA1/Amp
  Backbone manufacturer: Invitrogen
  Backbone size w/o insert (bp): 4800
  Total vector size (bp): 6322
  Modifications to backbone: BglII introduced to polylinker of pcDNA1/Amp 3' of BamHI site.
  Vector type: Mammalian Expression
Growth in bacteria
  Bacterial resistance: Ampicillin, 100 μg/mL
  Growth temperature: 37°C
  Growth strain: DH10B
  Copy number: High Copy
Gene/Insert
  Gene/Insert name: mCer(1-158)-beta5 (alt name: gnb5)
  Species: H. sapiens (human); Aequorea victoria
  Insert size (bp): 1522
  Mutation: GBeta-5 was amplified via PCR, which added an N-terminal linker sequence (RSIAT), a 5' BamHI site, and a 3' BglII site. Cloning into the BglII site of Cer(1-158) destroyed the BamHI site.
  Entrez Gene: GNB5 (a.k.a. GB5, HG2E, IDDCA, LADCI, LDMLS1, LDMLS2, gbeta5)
  Promoter: CMV
  Tag / fusion protein: Cer(1-158) was fused to the amino terminus of Gbeta5. (N terminal on insert)
  Cloning method: Restriction Enzyme; 5′ cloning site BamHI (not destroyed); 3′ cloning site BglII (not destroyed)
  Sequencing primers: 5′ T7; 3′ SP6
Resource information
  A portion of this plasmid was derived from a plasmid made by: Monomeric Cerulean obtained from David Piston, Vanderbilt University, Nashville, TN. Beta-5 cDNA was obtained from Janet Robishaw, Weis Center for Research, Geisinger Clinic, Danville, PA.
Terms and licenses: Academic/Nonprofit Terms; Industry Terms: Not Available to Industry
Depositor comments: Reference for monomeric Ceulean: Rizzo MA, Springer GH, Granada B, Piston DW. An improved cyan fluorescent protein variant useful for FRET. Nat Biotechnol. 2004;22(4):445-9. PubMed PMID: 14990965.
How to cite: Cer(1-158)-beta-5 in pcDNAI/Amp was a gift from Catherine Berlot (Addgene plasmid # 55708 ; http://n2t.net/addgene:55708 ; RRID:Addgene_55708)
