[The description below was written by a language model from this plasmid's Addgene catalogue record and pLannotate feature annotations shown in this document.]
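Description:
Cer(1-158)-beta-5 in pcDNAI/Amp is a 6.3 kb mammalian expression plasmid built on the pcDNAI/Amp backbone, which was modified by adding a BglII site to the polylinker 3' of BamHI. It is maintained in E. coli at high copy through a ColE1/pUC-type origin and selected with ampicillin via the β-lactamase gene. An f1 origin is also present, along with an SV40 origin that permits episomal replication in cells expressing large T antigen. The annotation software also flags short polyomavirus and SV40 coding fragments. These are remnants of the backbone's viral-derived processing and replication regions, not expressed payload.

The insert of about 1.5 kb encodes residues 1–158 of monomeric Cerulean, a cyan variant of Aequorea victoria GFP, fused through a short RSIAT linker to the amino terminus of human G protein β5 (GNB5). The automated feature table labels the fluorescent protein fragment as the mVenus-derived VN173. This reflects sequence similarity among GFP variants, as the catalogue record identifies it as Cerulean. Expression is driven by the CMV immediate-early enhancer and promoter, and the transcript is processed using the SV40 small t intron and SV40 polyadenylation signal. T7 and SP6 promoters flank the insert and serve as sequencing primer sites.

The construct is one half of a bimolecular fluorescence complementation pair. On its own the Cerulean fragment is not fluorescent, but co-expression with a carboxyl-terminal CFP fragment fused to a Gγ subunit yields a fluorescent signal when the two fragments are brought together. This allows Gβ5-containing complexes to be visualised in living cells and their formation, function and targeting to be studied.
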