Features (pLannotate 1.2.2; 21 found; start..end, strand, type, name):
      2..570     +  rep_origin     ori: high-copy-number ColE1/pMB1/pBR322/pUC origin of replication
    603..1061    -  rep_origin     f1 ori (sequence partly withheld): f1 bacteriophage origin of replication; arrow indicates direction of (+) strand synthesis
   1049..1170    -  CDS            M13 gene IV (fragment) (sequence partly withheld): pIV; IV; phage assembly
   1272..1376    +  promoter       AmpR promoter: bla
   1377..2237    +  CDS            AmpR: β-lactamase; bla; confers resistance to ampicillin, carbenicillin, and related antibiotics
   2310..2689    +  enhancer       CMV enhancer: human cytomegalovirus immediate early enhancer
   2690..2893    +  promoter       CMV promoter: human cytomegalovirus (CMV) immediate early promoter
   2889..2922    +  LTR            5' LTR (truncated) (fragment): truncated 5' long terminal repeat (LTR) from HIV-1
   2938..2956    +  promoter       T7 promoter: promoter for bacteriophage T7 RNA polymerase
   2994..3468    +  CDS            VN173 (fragment): N-terminal fragment of mVenus for use in bimolecular fluorescence complementation (BiFC) (Kodama and Hu, 2010)
   3483..4541    +  CDS            GNB5 (fragment): GNB5_HUMAN - Experimental evidence at protein level: Swiss-Prot protein existence level 1. Enhances GTPase-activating protein (GAP) activity of regulator of G protein signaling (RGS) proteins, hence involved in the termination of the signaling initiated by the G protein coupled receptors (GPCRs) by accelerating the GTP hydrolysis on the G-alpha subunits, thereby promoting their inactivation (Probable). Increases RGS9 GTPase-activating protein (GAP) activity, hence contributes to the deactivation of G protein signaling initiated by D(2) dopamine receptors (PubMed:27677260). May play an importan
   4594..4612    -  promoter       SP6 promoter: promoter for bacteriophage SP6 RNA polymerase
   4620..4694    +  CDS            small t antigen (fragment): SV40 (simian virus 40) small t antigen
   4696..4761    +  intron         small t intron: SV40 (simian virus 40) small t antigen intron
   4891..4911    +  CDS            SV40 NLS: nuclear localization signal of SV40 (simian virus 40) large T antigen
   4918..5052    +  CDS            LT_POVHA (fragment): Protein inferred from homology: Swiss-Prot protein existence level 3. Isoform large T antigen is a key early protein essential for both driving viral replication and inducing cellular transformation. Plays a role in viral genome replication by driving entry of quiescent cells into the cell cycle and by autoregulating the synthesis of viral early mRNA. Displays highly oncogenic activities by corrupting the host cellular checkpoint mechanisms that guard cell division and the transcription, replication, and repair of DNA. Participates in the modulation of cellular gene expression preceeding viral
   5077..5160    +  CDS            large T antigen (fragment): large T antigen from SV40 (simian virus 40)
   5183..5317    +  polyA_signal   SV40 poly(A) signal: SV40 polyadenylation signal
   5318..5686    -  CDS            VP2_POVMA (fragment): Experimental evidence at protein level: Swiss-Prot protein existence level 1. [Isoform VP3]: structural protein that resides within the core of the capsid surrounded by 72 VP1 pentamers. Following virus endocytosis and trafficking to the endoplasmic reticulum, VP2 and VP3 form oligomers and integrate into the endoplasmic reticulum membrane. Heterooligomer VP2-VP3 may create a viroporin for transporting the viral genome across the endoplasmic reticulum membrane to the cytoplasm. Nuclear entry of the viral DNA involves the selective exposure and importin recognition of VP2 or Vp3 nuclear localiz
   6054..6152    -  CDS            VP1_POVMP (fragment): Experimental evidence at protein level: Swiss-Prot protein existence level 1. Forms an icosahedral capsid with a T=7 symmetry and a 40 nm diameter. The capsid is composed of 72 pentamers linked to each other by disulfide bonds and associated with VP2 or VP3 proteins. Interacts with terminal alpha(2,3)-linked sialic acids on the cell surface to provide virion attachment to target cell. This attachment induces virion internalization predominantly through caveolin-mediated endocytosis. Once attached, the virion is internalized by caveolin- mediated endocytosis and traffics to the endoplasmic reti
   6163..6298    +  rep_origin     SV40 ori: SV40 origin of replication
>Addgene plasmid #55708 | Cer(1-158)-beta-5 in pcDNAI/Amp | depositor full sequence | sequence record 114838 | Cer(1-158)-beta-5 in pcDNAI/Amp sequence 6322 bps
GGCGTAATCTGCTGCTTGCAAACAAAAAAACCACCGCTACCAGCGGTGGTTTGTTTGCCGGATCAAGAGC
TACCAACTCTTTTTCCGAAGGTAACTGGCTTCAGCAGAGCGCAGATACCAAATACTGTCCTTCTAGTGTA
GCCGTAGTTAGGCCACCACTTCAAGAACTCTGTAGCACCGCCTACATACCTCGCTCTGCTAATCCTGTTA
CCAGTGGCTGCTGCCAGTGGCGATAAGTCGTGTCTTACCGGGTTGGACTCAAGACGATAGTTACCGGATA
AGGCGCAGCGGTCGGGCTGAACGGGGGGTTCGTGCACACAGCCCAGCTTGGAGCGAACGACCTACACCGA
ACTGAGATACCTACAGCGTGAGCATTGAGAAAGCGCCACGCTTCCCGAAGGGAGAAAGGCGGACAGGTAT
CCGGTAAGCGGCAGGGTCGGAACAGGAGAGCGCACGAGGGAGCTTCCAGGGGGAAACGCCTGGTATCTTT
ATAGTCCTGTCGGGTTTCGCCACCTCTGACTTGAGCGTCGATTTTTGTGATGCTCGTCAGGGGGGCGGAG
CCTATGGAAAAACGCCAGCAACGCAAGCTAGCTTCTAGCTAGAAATTGTAAACGTTAATATTTTGTTAAA
ATTCGCGTTAAATTTTTGTTAAATCAGCTCATTTTTTAACCAATAGGCCGAAATCGGCAAAATCCCTTAT
AAATCAAAAGAATAGCCCGAGATAGGGT
[37 nt withheld, positions 729-765]
AAAGAACGTGGACTCCAACGTCAAAGGGCGAAAAACCGTCTATCAGGGCGATGGCC
[115 nt withheld, positions 822-936]
G
[144 nt withheld, positions 938-1081]
ACCGTATAACGTGCTTTCCTCGTTG
[64 nt withheld, positions 1107-1170]
CTGGATTACCAAAGGGCCTCGTGATACGCCTATTTTTATAGGTTAATGTCATGATAATAATGGTTTCTTA
GACGTCAGGTGGCACTTTTCGGGGAAATGTGCGCGGAACCCCTATTTGTTTATTTTTCTAAATACATTCA
AATATGTATCCGCTCATGAGACAATAACCCTGATAAATGCTTCAATAATATTGAAAAAGGAAGAGTATGA
GTATTCAACATTTCCGTGTCGCCCTTATTCCCTTTTTTGCGGCATTTTGCCTTCCTGTTTTTGCTCACCC
AGAAACGCTGGTGAAAGTAAAAGATGCTGAAGATCAGTTGGGTGCACGAGTGGGTTACATCGAACTGGAT
CTCAACAGCGGTAAGATCCTTGAGAGTTTTCGCCCCGAAGAACGTTTTCCAATGATGAGCACTTTTAAAG
TTCTGCTATGTGGCGCGGTATTATCCCGTGTTGACGCCGGGCAAGAGCAACTCGGTCGCCGCATACACTA
TTCTCAGAATGACTTGGTTGAGTACTCACCAGTCACAGAAAAGCATCTTACGGATGGCATGACAGTAAGA
GAATTATGCAGTGCTGCCATAACCATGAGTGATAACACTGCGGCCAACTTACTTCTGACAACGATCGGAG
GACCGAAGGAGCTAACCGCTTTTTTGCACAACATGGGGGATCATGTAACTCGCCTTGATCGTTGGGAACC
GGAGCTGAATGAAGCCATACCAAACGACGAGCGTGACACCACGATGCCTGCAGCAATGGCAACAACGTTG
CGCAAACTATTAACTGGCGAACTACTTACTCTAGCTTCCCGGCAACAATTAATAGACTGGATGGAGGCGG
ATAAAGTTGCAGGACCACTTCTGCGCTCGGCCCTTCCGGCTGGCTGGTTTATTGCTGATAAATCTGGAGC
CGGTGAGCGTGGGTCTCGCGGTATCATTGCAGCACTGGGGCCAGATGGTAAGCCCTCCCGTATCGTAGTT
ATCTACACGACGGGGAGTCAGGCAACTATGGATGAACGAAATAGACAGATCGCTGAGATAGGTGCCTCAC
TGATTAAGCATTGGTAACTGTCAGACCAAGTTTACTCATATATACTTTAGATTGATTTAAAACTTCATTT
TTAATTTCTCTAGCGCGTTGACATTGATTATTGACTAGTTATTAATAGTAATCAATTACGGGGTCATTAG
TTCATAGCCCATATATGGAGTTCCGCGTTACATAACTTACGGTAAATGGCCCGCCTGGCTGACCGCCCAA
CGACCCCCGCCCATTGACGTCAATAATGACGTATGTTCCCATAGTAACGCCAATAGGGACTTTCCATTGA
CGTCAATGGGTGGACTATTTACGGTAAACTGCCCACTTGGCAGTACATCAAGTGTATCATATGCCAAGTA
CGCCCCCTATTGACGTCAATGACGGTAAATGGCCCGCCTGGCATTATGCCCAGTACATGACCTTATGGGA
CTTTCCTACTTGGCAGTACATCTACGTATTAGTCATCGCTATTACCATGGTGATGCGGTTTTGGCAGTAC
ATCAATGGGCGTGGATAGCGGTTTGACTCACGGGGATTTCCAAGTCTCCACCCCATTGACGTCAATGGGA
GTTTGTTTTGGCACCAAAATCAACGGGACTTTCCAAAATGTCGTAACAACTCCGCCCCATTGACGCAAAT
GGGCGGTAGGCGTGTACGGTGGGAGGTCTATATAAGCAGAGCTCTCTGGCTAACTAGAGAACCCACTGCT
TACTGGCTTATCGAAATTAATACGACTCACTATAGGGAGACCCAAGCTTGGTACCGAGCTCGGATCCGCC
ACCATGGTGAGCAAGGGCGAGGAGCTGTTCACCGGGGTGGTGCCCATCCTGGTCGAGCTGGACGGCGACG
TAAACGGCCACAAGTTCAGCGTGTCCGGCGAGGGCGAGGGCGATGCCACCTACGGCAAGCTGACCCTGAA
GTTCATCTGCACCACCGGCAAGCTGCCCGTGCCCTGGCCCACCCTCGTGACCACCCTGACCTGGGGCGTG
CAGTGCTTCGCCCGCTACCCCGACCACATGAAGCAGCACGACTTCTTCAAGTCCGCCATGCCCGAAGGCT
ACGTCCAGGAGCGCACCATCTTCTTCAAGGACGACGGCAACTACAAGACCCGCGCCGAGGTGAAGTTCGA
GGGCGACACCCTGGTGAACCGCATCGAGCTGAAGGGCATCGACTTCAAGGAGGACGGCAACATCCTGGGG
CACAAGCTGGAGTACAACGCCATCAGCGACAACGTCTATATCACCGCCGACAAGCAGAGATCCATCGCAA
CCATGGCAACCGAGGGGCTGCACGAGAACGAGACGCTGGCGTCGCTGAAGAGCGAGGCCGAGAGCCTCAA
GGGCAAGCTGGAGGAGGAGCGAGCCAAGCTGCACGATGTGGAGCTGCACCAGGTGGCGGAGCGGGTGGAG
GCCCTGGGGCAGTTTGTCATGAAGACCAGAAGGACCCTCAAAGGCCACGGGAACAAAGTCCTGTGCATGG
ACTGGTGCAAAGATAAGAGGAGGATCGTGAGCTCGTCACAGGATGGGAAGGTGATCGTGTGGGATTCCTT
CACCACAAACAAGGAGCACGCGGTCACCATGCCCTGCACGTGGGTGATGGCATGTGCTTATGCCCCATCG
GGATGTGCCATTGCTTGTGGTGGTTTGGATAATAAGTGTTCTGTGTACCCCTTGACGTTTGACAAAAATG
AAAACATGGCTGCCAAAAAGAAGTCTGTTGCTATGCACACCAACTACCTGTCGGCCTGCAGCTTCACCAA
CTCTGACATGCAGATCCTGACAGCGAGCGGCGATGGCACATGTGCCCTGTGGGACGTGGAGAGCGGGCAG
CTGCTGCAGAGCTTCCACGGACATGGGGCTGACGTCCTCTGCTTGGACCTGGCCCCCTCAGAAACTGGAA
ACACCTTCGTGTCTGGGGGATGTGACAAGAAAGCCATGGTGTGGGACATGCGCTCCGGCCAGTGCGTGCA
GGCCTTTGAAACACATGAATCTGACATCAACAGTGTCCGGTACTACCCCAGTGGAGATGCCTTTGCTTCA
GGGTCAGATGACGCTACGTGTCGCCTCTATGACCTGCGGGCAGATAGGGAGGTTGCCATCTATTCCAAAG
AAAGCATCATATTTGGAGCATCCAGCGTGGACTTCTCCCTCAGTGGTCGCCTGCTGTTTGCTGGATACAA
TGATTACACTATCAACGTCTGGGATGTTCTCAAAGGGTCCCGGGTCTCCATCCTGTTTGGACATGAAAAC
CGCGTTAGCACTCTACGAGTTTCCCCCGATGGGACTGCTTTCTGCTCTGGATCATGGGATCATACCCTCA
GAGTCTGGGCCTAAAGATCTATCACACTGGCGGCCGCTCGAGCATGCATCTAGAGGGCCCTATTCTATAG
TGTCACCTAAATGCTAGAGGATCTTTGTGAAGGAACCTTACTTCTGTGGTGTGACATAATTGGACAAACT
ACCTACAGAGATTTAAAGCTCTAAGGTAAATATAAAATTTTTAAGTGTATAATGTGTTAAACTACTGATT
CTAATTGTTTGTGTATTTTAGATTCCAACCTATGGAACTGATGAATGGGAGCAGTGGTGGAATGCCTTTA
ATGAGGAAAACCTGTTTTGCTCAGAAGAAATGCCATCTAGTGATGATGAGGCTACTGCTGACTCTCAACA
TTCTACTCCTCCAAAAAAGAAGAGAAAGGTAGAAGACCCCAAGGACTTTCCTTCAGAATTGCTAAGTTTT
TTGAGTCATGCTGTGTTTAGTAATAGAACTCTTGCTTGCTTTGCTATTTACACCACAAAGGAAAAAGCTG
CACTGCTATACAAGAAAATTATGGAAAAATATTTGATGTATAGTGCCTTGACTAGAGATCATAATCAGCC
ATACCACATTTGTAGAGGTTTTACTTGCTTTAAAAAACCTCCCACACCTCCCCCTGAACCTGAAACATAA
AATGAATGCAATTGTTGTTGTTAACTTGTTTATTGCAGCTTATAATGGTTACAAATAAAGCAATAGCATC
ACAAATTTCACAAATAAAGCATTTTTTTCACTGCATTCTAGTTGTGGTTTGTCCAAACTCATCAATGTAT
CTTATCATGTCTGGATCATCCCGCCATGGTATCAACGCCATATTTCTATTTACAGTAGGGACCTCTTCGT
TGTGTAGGTACCGCTGTATTCCTAGGGAAATAGTAGAGGCACCTTGAACTGTCTGCATCAGCCATATAGC
CCCCGCTGTTCGACTTACAAACACAGGCACAGTACTGACAAACCCATACACCTCCTCTGAAATACCCATA
GTTGCTAGGGCTGTCTCCGAACTCATTACACCCTCCAAAGTCAGAGCTGTAATTTCGCCATCAAGGGCAG
CGAGGGCTTCTCCAGATAAAATAGCTTCTGCCGAGAGTCCCGTAAGGGTAGACACTTCAGCTAATCCCTC
GATGAGGTCTACTAGAATAGTCAGTGCGGCTCCCATTTTGAAAATTCACTTACTTGATCAGCTTCAGAAG
ATGGCGGAGGGCCTCCAACACAGTAATTTTCCTCCCGACTCTTAAAATAGAAAATGTCAAGTCAGTTAAG
CAGGAAGTGGACTAACTGACGCAGCTGGCCGTGCGACATCCTCTTTTAATTAGTTGCTAGGCAACGCCCT
CCAGAGGGCGTGTGGTTTTGCAAGAGGAAGCAAAAGCCTCTCCACCCAGGCCTAGAATGTTTCCACCCAA
TCATTACTATGACAACAGCTGTTTTTTTTAGTATTAAGCAGAGGCCGGGGACCCCTGGGCCCGCTTACTC
TGGAGAAAAAGAAGAGAGGCATTGTAGAGGCTTCCAGAGGCAACTTGTCAAAACAGGACTGCTTCTATTT
CTGTCACACTGTCTGGCCCTGTCACAAGGTCCAGCACCTCCATACCCCCTTTAATAAGCAGTTTGGGAAC
GGGTGCGGGTCTTACTCCGCCCATCCCGCCCCTAACTCCGCCCAGTTCCGCCCATTCTCCGCCCCATGGC
TGACTAATTTTTTTTATTTATGCAGAGGCCGAGGCCGCCTCGGCCTCTGAGCTATTCCAGAAGTAGTGAG
GAGGCTTTTTTGGAGGCCTAGGCTTTTGCAAAAAGCTAATTC
