>Addgene plasmid #55708 | Cer(1-158)-beta-5 in pcDNAI/Amp | addgene partial sequence | sequence record 119255 | CMV-F 5'-CGCAAATGGGCGGTAGGCGTG-3'
CTCTCTGGCTAACTAGAGAACCCACTGCTTACTGGCTTATCGAAATTAATACGACTCACTATAGGGAGAC
CCAAGCTTGGTACCGAGCTCGGATCCGCCACCATGGTGAGCAAGGGCGAGGAGCTGTTCACCGGGGTGGT
GCCCATCCTGGTCGAGCTGGACGGCGACGTAAACGGCCACAAGTTCAGCGTGTCCGGCGAGGGCGAGGGC
GATGCCACCTACGGCAAGCTGACCCTGAAGTTCATCTGCACCACCGGCAAGCTGCCCGTGCCCTGGCCCA
CCCTCGTGACCACCCTGACCTGGGGCGTGCAGTGCTTCGCCCGCTACCCCGACCACATGAAGCAGCACGA
CTTCTTCAAGTCCGCCATGCCCGAAGGCTACGTCCAGGAGCGCACCATCTTCTTCAAGGACGACGGCAAC
TACAAGACCCGCGCCGAGGTGAAGTTCGAGGGCGACACCCTGGTGAACCGCATCGAGCTGAAGGGCATCG
ACTTCAAGGAGGACGGCAACATCCTGGGGCACAAGCTGGAGTACAACGCCATCAGCGACAACGTCTATAT
CACCGCCGACAAGCAGAGATCCATCGCAACCATGGCAACCGAGGGGCTGCACGAGAACGAGACGCTGGCG
TCGCTGAAGAGCGAGGCCGAGAGCCTCAAGGGCAAGCTGGAGGAGGAGCGAGC
