>Addgene plasmid #55708 | Cer(1-158)-beta-5 in pcDNAI/Amp | addgene partial sequence | sequence record 119256 | SP6 5'-ATTTAGGTGACACTATAG-3'
CGAGCGGCCGCCAGTGTGATAGATCTTTAGGCCCAGACTCTGAGGGTATGATCCCATGATCCAGAGCAGA
AAGCAGTCCCATCGGGGGAAACTCGTAGAGTGCTAACGCGGTTTTCATGTCCAAACAGGATGGAGACCCG
GGACCCTTTGAGAACATCCCAGACGTTGATAGTGTAATCATTGTATCCAGCAAACAGCAGGCGACCACTG
AGGGAGAAGTCCACGCTGGATGCTCCAAATATGATGCTTTCTTTGGAATAGATGGCAACCTCCCTATCTG
CCCGCAGGTCATAGAGGCGACACGTAGCGTCATCTGACCCTGAAGCAAAGGCATCTCCACTGGGGTAGTA
CCGGACACTGTTGATGTCAGATTCATGTGTTTCAAAGGCCTGCACGCACTGGCCGGAGCGCATGTCCCAC
ACCATGGCTTTCTTGTCACATCCCCCAGACACGAAGGTGTTTCCAGTTTCTGAGGGGGCCAGGTCCAAGC
AGAGGACGTCAGCCCCATGTCCGTGGAAGCTCTGCAGCAGCTGCCCGCTCTCCACGTCCCACAGGGCACA
TGTGCCATCGCCGCTCGCTGTCAGGATCTGCATGTCAGAGTTGGTGAAGCTGCAGGCCGACAGGTAGTTG
GTGTGCATAGCAACAGACTTCTTTTTGGCAGCCATGTTTTCATTTTTGTCAAACGTCAA
